LOCUS       Exported 8045 bp ds-DNA circular SYN 13-MAY-2021
DEFINITION  Gateway ORF clone of human TSC2 [NM_001114382.1] without stop codon
            (for C-terminal fusions).
ACCESSION   .
VERSION     .
KEYWORDS    R777-E356 Hs.TSC2-nostop
SOURCE      synthetic DNA construct
  ORGANISM  synthetic DNA construct
REFERENCE   1 (bases 1 to 8045)
  TITLE     Esposito lab
REFERENCE   2 (bases 1 to 8045)
  AUTHORS   .
  TITLE     Direct Submission
  JOURNAL   Exported May 13, 2021 from SnapGene Server 1.1.58
            http://www.snapgene.com
FEATURES             Location/Qualifiers
     source          1..8045
                     /organism="synthetic DNA construct"
                     /mol_type="other DNA"
     primer_bind     23..45
                     /label=M13/pUC Forward
                     /note="In lacZ gene"
     primer_bind     37..54
                     /label=M13 Forward
                     /note="In lacZ gene. Also called M13-F20 or M13 (-21)
                     Forward"
     primer_bind     38..54
                     /label=M13 fwd
                     /note="common sequencing primer, one of multiple similar
                     variants"
     protein_bind    84..183
                     /gene="mutant version of attL"
                     /label=attL1
                     /bound_moiety="LR Clonase(TM)"
                     /note="recombination site for the Gateway(R) LR reaction"
     protein_bind    complement(5536..5635)
                     /gene="mutant version of attL"
                     /label=attL2
                     /bound_moiety="LR Clonase(TM)"
                     /note="recombination site for the Gateway(R) LR reaction"
     CDS             6012..6803
                     /codon_start=1
                     /gene="aadA"
                     /product="aminoglycoside adenylyltransferase (Murphy,
                     1985)"
                     /label=SmR
                     /note="confers resistance to spectinomycin and
                     streptomycin"
                     /translation="MREAVIAEVSTQLSEVVGVIERHLEPTLLAVHLYGSAVDGGLKPH
                     SDIDLLVTVTVRLDETTRRALINDLLETSASPGESEILRAVEVTIVVHDDIIPWRYPAK
                     RELQFGEWQRNDILAGIFEPATIDIDLAILLTKAREHSVALVGPAAEELFDPVPEQDLF
                     EALNETLTLWNSPPDWAGDERNVVLTLSRIWYSAVTGKIAPKDVAADWAMERLPAQYQP
                     VILEARQAYLGQEEDRLASRADQLEEFVHYVKGEITKVVGK"
     rep_origin      6896..7484
                     /direction=RIGHT
                     /label=ori
                     /note="high-copy-number ColE1/pMB1/pBR322/pUC origin of
                     replication"
     primer_bind     7385..7404
                     /label=pBR322ori-F
                     /note="pBR322 origin, forward primer"
     primer_bind     7638..7655
                     /label=L4440
                     /note="L4440 vector, forward primer"
     terminator      7814..7841
                     /label=rrnB T2 terminator
                     /note="transcription terminator T2 from the E. coli rrnB
                     gene"
     terminator      7933..8019
                     /gene="Escherichia coli rrnB"
                     /label=rrnB T1 terminator
                     /note="transcription terminator T1 from the E. coli rrnB
                     gene"
ORIGIN
        1 ttaacgctag catggatgtt ttcccagtca cgacgttgta aaacgacggc cagtcttaaa
       61 attcgagctc ggtccgagga tccgaaataa tgattttatt ttgactgata gtgacctgtt
      121 cgttgcaaca aattgataag caatgctttt ttataatgcc aactttgtac aaaaaagttg
      181 gcaccatggc caaaccaaca agcaaagatt caggcttgaa ggagaagttt aagattctgt
      241 tgggactggg aacaccgagg ccaaatccca ggtctgcaga gggtaaacag acggagttta
      301 tcatcaccgc ggaaatactg agagaactga gcatggaatg tggcctcaac aatcgcatcc
      361 ggatgatagg gcagatttgt gaagtcgcaa aaaccaagaa atttgaagag cacgcagtgg
      421 aagcactctg gaaggcggtc gcggatctgt tgcagccgga gcggccgctg gaggcccggc
      481 acgcggtgct ggctctgctg aaggccatcg tgcaggggca gggcgagcgt ttgggggtcc
      541 tcagagccct cttctttaag gtcatcaagg attacccttc caacgaagac cttcacgaaa
      601 ggctggaggt tttcaaggcc ctcacagaca atgggagaca catcacctac ttggaggaag
      661 agctggctga ctttgtcctg cagtggatgg atgttggctt gtcctcggaa ttccttctgg
      721 tgctggtgaa cttggtcaaa ttcaatagct gttacctcga cgagtacatc gcaaggatgg
      781 ttcagatgat ctgtctgctg tgcgtccgga ccgcgtcctc tgtggacata gaggtctccc
      841 tgcaggtgct ggacgccgtg gtctgctaca actgcctgcc ggctgagagc ctcccgctgt
      901 tcatcgttac cctctgtcgc accatcaacg tcaaggagct ctgcgagcct tgctggaagc
      961 tgatgcggaa cctccttggc acccacctgg gccacagcgc catctacaac atgtgccacc
     1021 tcatggagga cagagcctac atggaggacg cgcccctgct gagaggagcc gtgttttttg
     1081 tgggcatggc tctctgggga gcccaccggc tctattctct caggaactcg ccgacatctg
     1141 tgttgccatc attttaccag gccatggcat gtccgaacga ggtggtgtcc tatgagatcg
     1201 tcctgtccat caccaggctc atcaagaagt ataggaagga gctccaggtg gtggcgtggg
     1261 acattctgct gaacatcatc gaacggctcc ttcagcagct ccagaccttg gacagcccgg
     1321 agctcaggac catcgtccat gacctgttga ccacggtgga ggagctgtgt gaccagaacg
     1381 agttccacgg gtctcaggag agatactttg aactggtgga gagatgtgcg gaccagaggc
     1441 ctgagtcctc cctcctgaac ctgatctcct atagagcgca gtccatccac ccggccaagg
     1501 acggctggat tcagaacctg caggcgctga tggagagatt cttcaggagc gagtcccgag
     1561 gcgccgtgcg catcaaggtg ctggacgtgc tgtcctttgt gctgctcatc aacaggcagt
     1621 tctatgagga ggagctgatt aactcagtgg tcatctcgca gctctcccac atccccgagg
     1681 ataaagacca ccaggtccga aagctggcca cccagttgct ggtggacctg gcagagggct
     1741 gccacacaca ccacttcaac agcctgctgg acatcatcga gaaggtgatg gcccgctccc
     1801 tctccccacc cccggagctg gaagaaaggg atgtggccgc atactcggcc tccttggagg
     1861 atgtgaagac agccgtcctg gggcttctgg tcatccttca gaccaagctg tacaccctgc
     1921 ctgcaagcca cgccacgcgt gtgtatgaga tgctggtcag ccacattcag ctccactaca
     1981 agcacagcta caccctgcca atcgcgagca gcatccggct gcaggccttt gacttcctgt
     2041 tgctgctgcg ggccgactca ctgcaccgcc tgggcctgcc caacaaggat ggagtcgtgc
     2101 ggttcagccc ctactgcgtc tgcgactaca tggagccaga gagaggctct gagaagaaga
     2161 ccagcggccc cctttctcct cccacagggc ctcctggccc ggcgcctgca ggccccgccg
     2221 tgcggctggg gtccgtgccc tactccctgc tcttccgcgt cctgctgcag tgcttgaagc
     2281 aggagtctga ctggaaggtg ctgaagctgg ttctgggcag gctgcctgag tccctgcgct
     2341 ataaagtgct catctttact tccccttgca gtgtggacca gctgtgctct gctctctgct
     2401 ccatgctttc aggcccaaag acactggagc ggctccgagg cgccccagaa ggcttctcca
     2461 gaactgactt gcacctggcc gtggttccag tgctgacagc attaatctct taccataact
     2521 acctggacaa aaccaaacag cgcgagatgg tctactgcct ggagcagggc ctcatccacc
     2581 gctgtgccag ccagtgcgtc gtggccttgt ccatctgcag cgtggagatg cctgacatca
     2641 tcatcaaggc gctgcctgtt ctggtggtga agctcacgca catctcagcc acagccagca
     2701 tggccgtccc actgctggag ttcctgtcca ctctggccag gctgccgcac ctctacagga
     2761 actttgccgc ggagcagtat gccagtgtgt tcgccatctc cctgccgtac accaacccct
     2821 ccaagtttaa tcagtacatc gtgtgtctgg cccatcacgt catagccatg tggttcatca
     2881 ggtgccgcct gcccttccgg aaggattttg tccctttcat cactaagggc ctgcggtcca
     2941 atgtcctctt gtcttttgat gacacccccg agaaggacag cttcagggcc cggagtacta
     3001 gtctcaacga gagacccaag agtctgagga tagccagacc ccccaaacaa ggcttgaata
     3061 actctccacc cgtgaaagaa ttcaaggaga gctctgcagc cgaggccttc cggtgccgca
     3121 gcatcagtgt gtctgaacat gtggtccgca gcaggataca gacgtccctc accagtgcca
     3181 gcttggggtc tgcagatgag aactccgtgg cccaggctga cgatagcctg aaaaacctcc
     3241 acctggagct cacggaaacc tgtctggaca tgatggctcg atacgtcttc tccaacttca
     3301 cggctgtccc gaagaggtct cctgtgggcg agttcctcct agcgggtggc aggaccaaaa
     3361 cctggctggt tgggaacaag cttgtcactg tgacgacaag cgtgggaacc gggacccggt
     3421 cgttactagg cctggactcg ggggagctgc agtccggccc ggagtcgagc tccagccccg
     3481 gggtgcatgt gagacagacc aaggaggcgc cggccaagct ggagtcccag gctgggcagc
     3541 aggtgtcccg tggggcccgg gatcgggtcc gttccatgtc ggggggccat ggtcttcgag
     3601 ttggcgccct ggacgtgccg gcctcccagt tcctgggcag tgccacttct ccaggaccac
     3661 ggactgcacc agccgcgaaa cctgagaagg cctcagctgg cacccgggtt cctgtgcagg
     3721 agaagacgaa cctggcggcc tatgtgcccc tgctgaccca gggctgggcg gagatcctgg
     3781 tccggaggcc cacagggaac accagctggc tgatgagcct ggagaacccg ctcagccctt
     3841 tctcctcgga catcaacaac atgcccctgc aggagctgtc taacgccctc atggcggctg
     3901 agcgcttcaa ggagcaccgg gacacagccc tgtacaagtc actgtcggtg ccggcagcca
     3961 gcacggccaa accccctcct ctgcctcgct ccaacacaga ctccgccgtg gtcatggagg
     4021 agggaagtcc gggcgaggtt cctgtgctgg tggagccccc agggttggag gacgttgagg
     4081 cagcgctagg catggacagg cgcacggatg cctacagcag gtcgtcctca gtctccagcc
     4141 aggaggagaa gtcgctccac gcggaggagc tggttggcag gggcatcccc atcgagcgag
     4201 tcgtctcctc ggagggtggc cggccctctg tggacctctc cttccagccc tcgcagcccc
     4261 tgagcaagtc cagctcctct cccgagctgc agactctgca ggacatcctc ggggaccctg
     4321 gggacaaggc cgacgtgggc cggctgagcc ctgaggttaa ggcccggtca cagtcaggga
     4381 ccctggacgg ggaaagtgct gcctggtcgg cctcgggcga agacagtcgg ggccagcccg
     4441 agggtccctt gccttccagc tccccccgct cgcccagtgg cctccggccc cgaggttaca
     4501 ccatctccga ctcggcccca tcacgcaggg gcaagagagt agagagggac gccttaaaga
     4561 gcagagccac agcctccaat gcagagaaag tgccaggcat caaccccagt ttcgtgttcc
     4621 tgcagctcta ccattccccc ttctttggcg acgagtcaaa caagccaatc ctgctgccca
     4681 atgagtcaca gtcctttgag cggtcggtgc agctcctcga ccagatccca tcatacgaca
     4741 cccacaagat cgccgtcctg tatgttggag aaggccagag caacagcgag ctcgccatcc
     4801 tgtccaatga gcatggctcc tacaggtaca cggagttcct gacgggcctg ggccggctca
     4861 tcgagctgaa ggactgccag ccggacaagg tgtacctggg aggcctggac gtgtgtggtg
     4921 aggacggcca gttcacctac tgctggcacg atgacatcat gcaagccgtc ttccacatcg
     4981 ccaccctgat gcccaccaag gacgtggaca agcaccgctg cgacaagaag cgccacctgg
     5041 gcaacgactt tgtgtccatt gtctacaatg actccggtga ggacttcaag cttggcacca
     5101 tcaagggcca gttcaacttt gtccacgtga tcgtcacccc gctggactac gagtgcaacc
     5161 tggtgtccct gcagtgcagg aaagacatgg agggccttgt ggacaccagc gtggccaaga
     5221 tcgtgtctga ccgcaacctg cccttcgtgg cccgccagat ggccctgcac gcaaatatgg
     5281 cctcacaggt gcatcatagc cgctccaacc ccaccgatat ctacccctcc aagtggattg
     5341 cccggctccg ccacatcaag cggctccgcc agcggatctg cgaggaagcc gcctactcca
     5401 accccagcct acctctggtg caccctccgt cccatagcaa agcccctgca cagactccag
     5461 ccgagcccac acctggctat gaggtgggcc agcggaagcg cctcatctcc tcggtggagg
     5521 acttcaccga gtttgtgtca actttcttgt acaaagttgg cattatagga aagcattgct
     5581 tatcaatttg ttgcaacgaa caggtcacta tcagtcaaaa taaaatcatt atttgcatgc
     5641 aagcttagat cctctagacc agccaggaca gaaatgcctc gacttcgctg ctacccaagg
     5701 ttgccgggtg acgcacaccg tggaaacgga tgaaggcacg aacccagtgg acataagcct
     5761 gttcggttcg taagctgtaa tgcaagtagc gtatgcgctc acgcaactgg tccagaacct
     5821 tgaccgaacg cagcggtggt aacggcgcag tggcggtttt catggcttgt tatgactgtt
     5881 tttttggggt acagtctatg cctcgggcat ccaagcagca agcgcgttac gccgtgggtc
     5941 gatgtttgat gttatggagc agcaacgatg ttacgcagca gggcagtcgc cctaaaacaa
     6001 agttaaacat tatgagggaa gcggtgatcg ccgaagtatc gactcaacta tcagaggtag
     6061 ttggcgtcat cgagcgccat ctcgaaccga cgttgctggc cgtacatttg tacggctccg
     6121 cagtggatgg cggcctgaag ccacacagtg atattgattt gctggttacg gtgaccgtaa
     6181 ggcttgatga aacaacgcgg cgagctttga tcaacgacct tttggaaact tcggcttccc
     6241 ctggagagag cgagattctc cgcgctgtag aagtcaccat tgttgtgcac gacgacatca
     6301 ttccgtggcg ttatccagct aagcgcgaac tgcaatttgg agaatggcag cgcaatgaca
     6361 ttcttgcagg tatcttcgag ccagccacga tcgacattga tctggctatc ttgctgacaa
     6421 aagcaagaga acatagcgtt gccttggtag gtccagcggc ggaggaactc tttgatccgg
     6481 ttcctgaaca ggatctattt gaggcgctaa atgaaacctt aacgctatgg aactcgccgc
     6541 ccgactgggc tggcgatgag cgaaatgtag tgcttacgtt gtcccgcatt tggtacagcg
     6601 cagtaaccgg caaaatcgcg ccgaaggatg tcgctgccga ctgggcaatg gagcgcctgc
     6661 cggcccagta tcagcccgtc atacttgaag ctagacaggc ttatcttgga caagaagaag
     6721 atcgcttggc ctcgcgcgca gatcagttgg aagaatttgt ccactacgtg aaaggcgaga
     6781 tcaccaaggt agtcggcaaa taaccctcga gccacccatg accaaaatcc cttaacgtga
     6841 gttacgcgtc gttccactga gcgtcagacc ccgtagaaaa gatcaaagga tcttcttgag
     6901 atcctttttt tctgcgcgta atctgctgct tgcaaacaaa aaaaccaccg ctaccagcgg
     6961 tggtttgttt gccggatcaa gagctaccaa ctctttttcc gaaggtaact ggcttcagca
     7021 gagcgcagat accaaatact gtccttctag tgtagccgta gttaggccac cacttcaaga
     7081 actctgtagc accgcctaca tacctcgctc tgctaatcct gttaccagtg gctgctgcca
     7141 gtggcgataa gtcgtgtctt accgggttgg actcaagacg atagttaccg gataaggcgc
     7201 agcggtcggg ctgaacgggg ggttcgtgca cacagcccag cttggagcga acgacctaca
     7261 ccgaactgag atacctacag cgtgagcatt gagaaagcgc cacgcttccc gaagggagaa
     7321 aggcggacag gtatccggta agcggcaggg tcggaacagg agagcgcacg agggagcttc
     7381 cagggggaaa cgcctggtat ctttatagtc ctgtcgggtt tcgccacctc tgacttgagc
     7441 gtcgattttt gtgatgctcg tcaggggggc ggagcctatg gaaaaacgcc agcaacgcgg
     7501 cctttttacg gttcctggcc ttttgctggc cttttgctca catgttcttt cctgcgttat
     7561 cccctgattc tgtggataac cgtattaccg cctttgagtg agctgatacc gctcgccgca
     7621 gccgaacgac cgagcgcagc gagtcagtga gcgaggaagc ggaagagcgc ccaatacgca
     7681 aaccgcctct ccccgcgcgt tggccgattc attaatgcag ctggcacgac aggtttcccg
     7741 actggaaagc gggcagtgag cgcaacgcaa ttaatacgcg taccgctagc caggaagagt
     7801 ttgtagaaac gcaaaaaggc catccgtcag gatggccttc tgcttagttt gatgcctggc
     7861 agtttatggc gggcgtcctg cccgccaccc tccgggccgt tgcttcacaa cgttcaaatc
     7921 cgctcccggc ggatttgtcc tactcaggag agcgttcacc gacaaacaac agataaaacg
     7981 aaaggcccag tcttccgact gagcctttcg ttttatttga tgcctggcag ttccctactc
     8041 tcgcg
//
