[The description below was written by a language model from this plasmid's Addgene catalogue record and the feature table of its GenBank file.]
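Description:
R777-E356 Hs.TSC2-nostop is a Gateway entry clone built on the pDonor-255 backbone and carrying the human TSC2 open reading frame (tuberin, based on the NM_001114382 transcript) with its stop codon removed. The circular plasmid is 8,045 bp in total, of which about 5.35 kb is insert and roughly 2.7 kb is backbone. It is maintained in E. coli through a high-copy ColE1/pUC-type origin and selected with spectinomycin, resistance being provided by the aadA aminoglycoside adenylyltransferase gene, which also confers streptomycin resistance.

The TSC2 coding sequence lies between attL1 and attL2 sites, although the ORF itself is not annotated as a separate feature in the table. These sites are the substrates for LR Clonase, which transfers the ORF directionally into any attR-containing destination vector. Because the stop codon is absent, translation in the resulting expression clone can read through the attB2 site left by recombination into a downstream sequence supplied by the destination vector, so the clone is suited to making C-terminally tagged or reporter-fused TSC2. The entry clone carries no annotated promoter for the insert, and expression elements are meant to come from the destination vector. The rrnB T1 and T2 transcription terminators sit upstream of the attL1 side of the cassette, where they limit read-through transcription from the backbone into the insert. M13 forward primer sites next to attL1 allow sequence verification of the 5′ junction. Overall the plasmid serves as a shuttle source of human TSC2 for building expression constructs, rather than as an expression vector itself.
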