Addgene plasmid #70640: R777-E356 Hs.TSC2-nostop
Purpose: Gateway ORF clone of human TSC2 [NM_001114382.1] without stop codon (for C-terminal fusions)
Depositing lab: Dominic Esposito. Depositing organization: National Cancer Institute (NCI).
Backbone
  Vector backbone: pDonor-255
  Backbone size w/o insert (bp): 2693
  Vector type: Gateway Entry Clone
Growth in bacteria
  Bacterial resistance: Spectinomycin, 50 μg/mL
  Growth temperature: 37°C
  Growth strain: DH10B
  Copy number: High Copy
Gene/Insert
  Gene/Insert name: TSC2
  Species: H. sapiens (human)
  Insert size (bp): 5352
  GenBank ID: NM_001114382.2
  Entrez Gene: TSC2 (a.k.a. LAM, PPP1R160, TSC4)
  Cloning method: Gateway Cloning
  Sequencing primers: 5′ M13F 23-mer (5'-CCCAGTCACGACGTTGTAAAACG); 3′ attLR 23-mer (5'-TAACATCAGAGATTTTGAGACAC)
Terms and licenses: Academic/Nonprofit Terms; Industry Terms: Not Available to Industry
How to cite: R777-E356 Hs.TSC2-nostop was a gift from Dominic Esposito (Addgene plasmid # 70640 ; http://n2t.net/addgene:70640 ; RRID:Addgene_70640)
