>Addgene plasmid #70640 | R777-E356 Hs.TSC2-nostop | addgene partial sequence | sequence record 132133 | pCR8_R1 5'-cgaaccgaacaggcttatgt-3'
GGTGTGCGTCACCCGGCAACCTTGGGTAGCAGCGAAGTCGAGGCATTTCTGTCCTGGCTGGTCTAGAGGA
TCTAAGCTTGCATGCAAATAATGATTTTATTTTGACTGATAGTGACCTGTTCGTTGCAACAAATTGATAA
GCAATGCTTTCCTATAATGCCAACTTTGTACAAGAAAGTTGACACAAACTCGGTGAAGTCCTCCACCGAG
GAGATGAGGCGCTTCCGCTGGCCCACCTCATAGCCAGGTGTGGGCTCGGCTGGAGTCTGTGCAGGGGCTT
TGCTATGGGACGGAGGGTGCACCAGAGGTAGGCTGGGGTTGGAGTAGGCGGCTTCCTCGCAGATCCGCTG
GCGGAGCCGCTTGATGTGGCGGAGCCGGGCAATCCACTTGGAGGGGTAGATATCGGTGGGGTTGGAGCGG
CTATGATGCACCTGTGAGGCCATATTTGCGTGCAGGGCCATCTGGCGGGCCACGAAGGGCAGGTTGCGGT
CAGACACGATCTTGGCCACGCTGGTGTCCACAAGGCCCTCCATGTCTTTCCTGCACTGCAGGGACACCAG
GTTGCACTCGTAGTCCAGCGGGGTGACGATCACGTGGACAAAGTTGAACTGGCCCTTGATGGTGCCAAGC
TTGAAGTCCTCACCGGAGTCATTGTAGACAATGGACACAAAGTCGTTGCCCAGGTGGCGCTTCTTGTCGC
AGCGGTGCTTGTCCACGTCCTTGGTGGGCATCAGGGTGGCGATGTGGAAGACGGCTTGCATGATGTCATC
GTGCCAGCAGTAGGTGAACTGGCCGTCCTCACCACACACGTCCAGGCCTCCCAGGTACACCTTGTCCGGC
TGGCAGTCCTTCAGCTCGATGAGCCGGCCCAGGCCCGTCAGGAACTCCGTGTACCTGTAGGAGCCATGCT
CATTGGACAGGATGGCGAGCTCGCTGTTGCTCTGGCCTTCTCCAACATACAGGACGGCGATCTTGTGGGT
GTCGTATGATGGGATCTGGTCGAGGAGCTGCACCGACCGCTCAAAGGACTGTGACTCATTGGGCAGCAGG
ATTGGCTTGTTTGACTCGTCGCCAAAGAAGGGGGAATGGTAGAGCTGCAGGAACACGAAACTGGGGTTGA
TGCCTGG
